Addgene plasmid #74130: Rlucrarr3-Flash2
Purpose: FlAsH-BRET reporter to monitor conformational changes in Arrestin3. Insertion of FlAsH motif (CCPGCC) following amino acid residue 139 of Arrestin3.
Depositing lab: Louis Luttrell. Depositing organization: Medical University of South Carolina. Publication: The conformational signature of beta-arrestin2 predicts its trafficking and signalling functions. Lee MH, Appleton KM, Strungs EG, Kwon JY, Morinelli TA, Peterson YK, Laporte SA, Luttrell LM. Nature. 2016 Mar 31;531(7596):665-8. doi: 10.1038/nature17154. Epub 2016 Mar 23. PubMed 27007854.
Backbone
  Vector backbone: pcDNA3.1-RLucC2
  Backbone manufacturer: gift from M. Bouvier (University of Montreal)
  Vector type: Mammalian Expression
Growth in bacteria
  Bacterial resistance: Kanamycin, 50 μg/mL
  Growth temperature: 37°C
  Growth strain: DH5alpha
  Copy number: High Copy
Gene/Insert
  Gene/Insert name: Arrestin3 (alt name: Arr3, beta-Arrestin2)
  Species: R. norvegicus (rat)
  Mutation: Insertion of FlAsH motif (CCPGCC) following amino acid residue 139 (see depositor comment below).
  Tag / fusion protein: Renilla luciferase (rLuc) (N terminal on backbone)
  Cloning method: Restriction Enzyme; 5′ cloning site HindIII (unknown if destroyed); 3′ cloning site ApaI (unknown if destroyed)
  Sequencing primers: 5′ CMV-forward; 3′ BGH-Rev
Resource information
  A portion of this plasmid was derived from a plasmid made by: pcDNA3.1-rLuc-arrestin3 backbone was a gift from M. Bouvier (University of Montreal, Montreal Quebec, Canada)
Terms and licenses: Academic/Nonprofit Terms; Industry Terms: Not Available to Industry
Depositor comments: Note: during Addgene's quality control, it was found that the FlAsH motif was inserted after amino acid 139, not 140. This difference has NO affect on plasmid function.
How to cite: Rlucrarr3-Flash2 was a gift from Louis Luttrell (Addgene plasmid # 74130 ; http://n2t.net/addgene:74130 ; RRID:Addgene_74130)
