[The description below was written by a language model from this plasmid's Addgene catalogue record.]
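Description:
Rlucrarr3-Flash2 is a mammalian expression plasmid built on a pcDNA3.1-RLucC2 backbone that encodes rat Arrestin3 (also called Arr3 or beta-arrestin2) fused at its N terminus to Renilla luciferase supplied by the backbone. The arrestin coding sequence was placed between HindIII and ApaI sites, and it carries an inserted tetracysteine FlAsH-binding motif following amino acid residue 139. The depositor notes that quality-control sequencing placed the insertion after residue 139 rather than 140, and that this difference does not affect function. The plasmid is maintained in E. coli as a high-copy construct under kanamycin selection. The record does not explicitly name the promoter or polyadenylation signal, but the listed sequencing primers (CMV-forward and BGH-reverse) are consistent with the CMV promoter/BGH terminator arrangement typical of pcDNA3.1-type vectors. No feature table is provided, so other backbone elements, including any mammalian selection marker, cannot be confirmed.

The construct serves as an intramolecular FlAsH-BRET biosensor for conformational changes in Arrestin3. After expression in cells, the tetracysteine motif binds the membrane-permeant biarsenical fluorophore FlAsH, which acts as an energy acceptor for light emitted by the N-terminal Renilla luciferase donor. Because energy transfer depends on the distance and orientation between donor and acceptor, rearrangements of the arrestin fold alter the BRET signal reported from this particular position. The "Flash2" name suggests it is one of a set of sensors with the motif at different sites, though the record describes only this one. The associated publication concerns how the conformational signature of beta-arrestin2 relates to its trafficking and signalling functions.
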