>Addgene plasmid #74130 | Rlucrarr3-Flash2 | depositor partial sequence | sequence record 138998 | Rlucrarr3-Flash2
GAGAGTGCTGAAGAACGAGCAGGGGGATCTCCGGCGAGCTCTCGAGAATTCTCACGCGTCTGCAGGATAT
CAAGCTTGCGTTACCGGATCCATGGGTGAAAAACCAGGGACCAGGGTCTTCAAGAAGTCGAGCCCTAACT
GCAAGCTCACCGTGTACTTGGGCAAGCGTGACTTTGTGGATCACTTGGACAAAGTGGATCCTGTCGATGG
TGTGGTGCTTGTGGATCCTGACTACTTGAAGGACCGGAAAGTGTTTGTGACCCTCACCTGTGCCTTCCGC
TATGGCCGAGAAGACCTGGATGTACTGGGCCTGTCTTTCCGCAAAGATCTGTTCATCGCCACCTACCAGG
CCTTCCCCCCCATGCCCAACCCACCTCGGCCCCCCACCCGCCTACAGGACCGACTGCTGAAGAAGTTGGG
CCAGCATGCCCACCCCTTTTTTTTCACAATACCCCAGAATTTGCCTTGCTCCGTCACACTGCAGCCAGGA
CCGGAGGACACAGGGAAGTGTTGTCCTGGTTGTTGTGCCTGTGGAGTAGACTTTGAGATTCGAGCCTTCT
GTGCCAAATCTATAGAAGAAAAAAGCCACAAAAGGAACTCCGTGCGGCTTATCATCAGAAAGGTACAGTT
TGCTCCTGAGACACCCGGCCCCCAGCCATCAGCTGAAACCACACGCCACTTCCTCATGTCTGACCGGAGG
TCCCTGCACCTAGAGGCTTCCCTGGACAAAGAGCTGTACTACCATGGGGAACCCCTCAATGTCAACGTCC
ACGTCACCAACAATTCTGCCAAGACCGTCAAGAAGATCAGAGTGTCTGTGAGACAGTATGCCGACATTTG
CCTCTTCAGCACCGCGCAGTACAAGTGTCCTGTGGCTCAGCTTGAACAAGATGACCAGGTGTCTCCCAGT
TCCACATTCTGCAAGGTGTACACCATAACCCCGCTGCTCAGTGACAACCGAGAGAAGCGTGGCCTTGCCC
TTGATGGGCAACTCAAGCACGAAGACACCAACCTGGCTTCCAGCACCATTGTGAAGGAGGGAGCCAACAA
GGAGGTGCTGGGAATCCTAGTATCCTACAGGGTCAAGGTGAAGCTGGTGGTGTCTCGAGGCGGGGATGTC
TCCGTGGAGCTACCTTTCGTCCTAATGCACCCCAAGCCCCACGACCACATCACCCTTCCCCGACCCCAGT
CAGCCCCCCGGGAAATAGACATCCCTGTGGATACCAACCTCATTGAATTCGATACCAACTATGCCACAGA
CGACGACATCGTGTTTGAGGACTTTGCGAGGCTTCGGCTGAAGGGGATGAAGGATGACGACTGTGATGAC
CAGTTCTGCTAGTCTAGAGGGCCCGGGATCCACCGGATCTAGATAAC
