>Addgene plasmid #74130 | Rlucrarr3-Flash2 | addgene partial sequence | sequence record 140339 | Arr3F5 5'-CTCAGCTTGAACAAGATG-3'
CCATAACCCCGCTGCTCAGTGACAACCGAGAGAAGCGTGGCCTTGCCCTTGATGGGCAACTCAAGCACGA
AGACACCAACCTGGCTTCCAGCACCATTGTGAAGGAGGGAGCCAACAAGGAGGTGCTGGGAATCCTAGTA
TCCTACAGGGTCAAGGTGAAGCTGGTGGTGTCTCGAGGCGGGGATGTCTCCGTGGAGCTACCTTTCGTCC
TAATGCACCCCAAGCCCCACGACCACATCACCCTTCCCCGACCCCAGTCAGCCCCCCGGGAAATAGACAT
CCCTGTGGATACCAACCTCATTGAATTCGATACCAACTATGCCACAGACGACGACATCGTGTTTGAGGAC
TTTGCGAGGCTTCGGCTGAAGGGGATGAAGGATGACGACTGTGATGACCAGTTCTGCTAGTCTAGAGGGC
CCGGGATCCACCGGATCTAGATAACTGATCATAATCAGCCATACCACATTTGTAGAGGTTTTACTTGCTT
TAAAAAACCTCCCACACCTCCCCCTGAACCTGAAACATAAAATGAATGCAATTGTTGTTGTTAACTTGTT
TATTGCAGCTTATAATGGTTACAAATAAAGCAATAGCATCACAAATTTCACAAATAAAGCATTTTTTTCA
CTGCATTCTAGTTGTGGTTTGTCCAAACTCATCAATGTATCTTAACGCGTAAATTGTAAGCGTTAATATT
TTGTTAAAATTCGCGTTAAATTTTTGTTAAATCAGCTCATTTTTTAACCAATAGGCCGAAATCGGCAAAA
TCCCTTATAAATCAAAAGAATAGACCGAGATAGGGT
[37 nt withheld, positions 807-843]
AAAGAACGTGGACTCCAACGTCAAAGG
[49 nt withheld, positions 871-919]
T
[69 nt withheld, positions 921-989]
