>Addgene plasmid #74130 | Rlucrarr3-Flash2 | addgene partial sequence | sequence record 140593 | CMV-F 5'-CGCAAATGGGCGGTAGGCGTG-3'
TCAGATCCGCTAGAGCCACCATGACCAGTCAAGGTGTACGACCCCGAGCAGAGGAAGAGGATGATCACCG
GCCCCCAGTGGTGGGCCAGGTGCAAGCAGATGAACGTGCTGGACAGCTTCATCAACTACTACGACAGCGA
GAAGCACGCCGAGAACGCCGTGATCTTCCTGCACGGCAACGCCGCTAGCAGCTACCTGTGGAGGCACGTG
GTGCCCCACATCGAGCCCGTGGCCAGGTGCATCATCCCCGATCTGATCGGCATGGGCAAGAGCGGCAAGA
GCGGCAACGGCAGCTACAGGCTGCTGGACCACTACAAGTACCTGACCGCCTGGTTCGAGCTCCTGAACCT
GCCCAAGAAGATCATCTTCGTGGGCCACGACTGGGGCGCCTGCCTGGCCTTCCACTACAGCTACGAGCAC
CAGGACAAGATCAAGGCCATCGTGCACGCCGAGAGCGTGGTGGACGTGATCGAGAGCTGGGACGAGTGGC
CAGACATCGAGGAGGACATCGCCCTGATCAAGAGCGAGGAGGGCGAGAAGATGGTGCTGGAGAACAACTT
CTTCGTGGAGACCATGCTGCCCAGCAAGATCATGAGAAAGCTGGAGCCCGAGGAGTTCGCCGCCTACCTG
GAGCCCTTCAAGGAGAAGGGCGAGGTGAGAAGACCCACCCTGAGCTGGCCCAGAGAGATCCCCCTGGTGA
AGGGCGGCAAGCCCGACGTGGTGCAGATCGTGAGAAACTACAACGCCTACCTG
