>Addgene plasmid #74130 | Rlucrarr3-Flash2 | addgene partial sequence | sequence record 141124 | RlucC2-F 5'-GACGAGATGGGCAAGTACATC-3'
TCTCCGGCGAGCTCTCGAGAATTCTCACGCGTCTGCAGGATATCAAGCTTGCGTTACCGGATCCATGGGT
GAAAAACCAGGGACCAGGGTCTTCAAGAAGTCGAGCCCTAACTGCAAGCTCACCGTGTACTTGGGCAAGC
GTGACTTTGTGGATCACTTGGACAAAGTGGATCCTGTCGATGGTGTGGTGCTTGTGGATCCTGACTACTT
GAAGGACCGGAAAGTGTTTGTGACCCTCACCTGTGCCTTCCGCTATGGCCGAGAAGACCTGGATGTACTG
GGCCTGTCTTTCCGCAAAGATCTGTTCATCGCCACCTACCAGGCCTTCCCCCCCATGCCCAACCCACCTC
GGCCCCCCACCCGCCTACAGGACCGACTGCTGAAGAAGTTGGGCCAGCATGCCCACCCCTTTTTTTTCAC
AATACCCCAGAATTTGCCTTGCTCCGTCACACTGCAGCCAGGACCGGAGGACACAGGGAAGTGTTGTCCT
GGTTGTTGTGCCTGTGGAGTAGACTTTGAGATTCGAGCCTTCTGTGCCAAATCTATAGAAGAAAAAAGCC
ACAAAAGGAACTCCGTGCGGCTTATCATCAGAAAGGTACAGTTTGCTCCTGAGACACCCGGCCCCCAGCC
ATCAGCTGAAACCACACGCCACTTCCTCATGTCTGACCGGAGGTCCCTGCACCTAGAGGCTTCCCTGGAC
AAAGAGCTGTACTACCATGGGGAACCACTCAATGTCAACGTCCACGTCACCAACAATTCTGCCAAGACCG
TCAAGAAGATCA
